>Addgene plasmid #56628 | YPet-Actin-7 | addgene full sequence | sequence record 175701 | Addgene NGS Result
ATGGTGAGCAAAGGCGAAGAGCTGTTCACCGGCGTGGTGCCCATCCTGGTGGAGCTGGACGGCGACGTGA
ACGGCCACAAGTTCAGCGTGAGCGGCGAGGGCGAGGGCGACGCCACCTACGGCAAGCTGACCCTGAAGCT
GCTGTGCACCACCGGCAAGCTGCCCGTGCCCTGGCCCACCCTGGTGACCACCCTGGGCTACGGCGTGCAG
TGCTTCGCCCGGTACCCCGACCACATGAAGCAGCACGACTTCTTCAAGAGCGCCATGCCCGAGGGCTACG
TGCAGGAGCGGACCATCTTCTTCAAGGACGACGGCAACTACAAGACCCGGGCCGAGGTGAAGTTCGAGGG
CGACACCCTGGTGAACCGGATCGAGCTGAAGGGCATCGACTTCAAGGAGGACGGCAACATCCTGGGCCAC
AAGCTGGAGTACAACTACAACAGCCACAACGTGTACATCACCGCCGACAAGCAGAAGAACGGCATCAAGG
CCAACTTCAAGATCCGGCACAACATCGAGGACGGCGGCGTGCAGCTGGCCGACCACTACCAGCAGAACAC
CCCCATCGGCGACGGCCCCGTGCTGCTGCCCGACAACCACTACCTGAGCTACCAGAGCGCCCTGTTCAAG
GACCCCAACGAGAAGCGGGACCACATGGTGCTGCTGGAGTTCCTGACCGCCGCCGGCATCACCGAGGGCA
TGAACGAGCTCTATAAGTCCGGACTCAGATCTCGAGCTATGGATGATGATATCGCCGCGCTCGTCGTCGA
CAACGGCTCCGGCATGTGCAAGGCCGGCTTCGCGGGCGACGATGCCCCCCGGGCCGTCTTCCCCTCCATC
GTGGGGCGCCCCAGGCACCAGGGCGTGATGGTGGGCATGGGTCAGAAGGATTCCTATGTGGGCGACGAGG
CCCAGAGCAAGAGAGGCATCCTCACCCTGAAGTACCCCATCGAGCACGGCATCGTCACCAACTGGGACGA
CATGGAGAAAATCTGGCACCACACCTTCTACAATGAGCTGCGTGTGGCTCCCGAGGAGCACCCCGTGCTG
CTGACCGAGGCCCCCCTGAACCCCAAGGCCAACCGCGAGAAGATGACCCAGATCATGTTTGAGACCTTCA
ACACCCCAGCCATGTACGTTGCTATCCAGGCTGTGCTATCCCTGTACGCCTCTGGCCGTACCACTGGCAT
CGTGATGGACTCCGGTGACGGGGTCACCCACACTGTGCCCATCTACGAGGGGTATGCCCTCCCCCATGCC
ATCCTGCGTCTGGACCTGGCTGGCCGGGACCTGACTGACTACCTCATGAAGATCCTCACCGAGCGCGGCT
ACAGCTTCACCACCACGGCCGAGCGGGAAATCGTGCGTGACATTAAGGAGAAGCTGTGCTACGTCGCCCT
GGACTTCGAGCAAGAGATGGCCACGGCTGCTTCCAGCTCCTCCCTGGAGAAGAGCTACGAGCTGCCTGAC
GGCCAGGTCATCACCATTGGCAATGAGCGGTTCCGCTGCCCTGAGGCACTCTTCCAGCCTTCCTTCCTGG
GCATGGAGTCCTGTGGCATCCACGAAACTACCTTCAACTCCATCATGAAGTGTGACGTGGACATCCGCAA
AGACCTGTACGCCAACACAGTGCTGTCTGGCGGCACCACCATGTACCCTGGCATTGCCGACAGGATGCAG
AAGGAGATCACTGCCCTGGCACCCAGCACAATGAAGATCAAGATCATTGCTCCTCCTGAGCGCAAGTACT
CCGTGTGGATCGGCGGCTCCATCCTGGCCTCGCTGTCCACCTTCCAGCAGATGTGGATCAGCAAGCAGGA
GTATGACGAGTCCGGCCCCTCCATCGTCCACCGCAAATGCTTCTAGGGATCCACCGGATCTAGATAACTG
ATCATAATCAGCCATACCACATTTGTAGAGGTTTTACTTGCTTTAAAAAACCTCCCACACCTCCCCCTGA
ACCTGAAACATAAAATGAATGCAATTGTTGTTGTTAACTTGTTTATTGCAGCTTATAATGGTTACAAATA
AAGCAATAGCATCACAAATTTCACAAATAAAGCATTTTTTTCACTGCATTCTAGTTGTGGTTTGTCCAAA
CTCATCAATGTATCTTAACGCGTAAATTGTAAGCGTTAATATTTTGTTAAAATTCGCGTTAAATTTTTGT
TAAATCAGCTCATTTTTTAACCAATAGGCCGAAATCGGCAAAATCCCTTATAAATCAAAAGAATAGACCG
AGATAGGGT
[37 nt withheld, positions 2250-2286]
AAAGAACGTGGACTCCAACGTCAAAGG
[49 nt withheld, positions 2314-2362]
T
[91 nt withheld, positions 2364-2454]
G
[124 nt withheld, positions 2456-2579]
CAGGTGGCACTTTTCGGGGAAATGTGCGCGGAACCCCTATTTGTTTATTTTTCTAAATACATTCAAATAT
GTATCCGCTCATGAGACAATAACCCTGATAAATGCTTCAATAATATTGAAAAAGGAAGAGTCCTGAGGCG
GAAAGAACCAGCTGTGGAATGTGTGTCAGTTAGGGTGTGGAAAGTCCCCAGGCTCCCCAGCAGGCAGAAG
TATGCAAAGCATGCATCTCAATTAGTCAGCAACCAGGTGTGGAAAGTCCCCAGGCTCCCCAGCAGGCAGA
AGTATGCAAAGCATGCATCTCAATTAGTCAGCAACCATAGTCCCGCCCCTAACTCCGCCCATCCCGCCCC
TAACTCCGCCCAGTTCCGCCCATTCTCCGCCCCATGGCTGACTAATTTTTTTTATTTATGCAGAGGCCGA
GGCCGCCTCGGCCTCTGAGCTATTCCAGAAGTAGTGAGGAGGCTTTTTTGGAGGCCTAGGCTTTTGCAAA
GATCGATCAAGAGACAGGATGAGGATCGTTTCGCATGATTGAACAAGATGGATTGCACGCAGGTTCTCCG
GCCGCTTGGGTGGAGAGGCTATTCGGCTATGACTGGGCACAACAGACAATCGGCTGCTCTGATGCCGCCG
TGTTCCGGCTGTCAGCGCAGGGGCGCCCGGTTCTTTTTGTCAAGACCGACCTGTCCGGTGCCCTGAATGA
ACTGCAAGACGAGGCAGCGCGGCTATCGTGGCTGGCCACGACGGGCGTTCCTTGCGCAGCTGTGCTCGAC
GTTGTCACTGAAGCGGGAAGGGACTGGCTGCTATTGGGCGAAGTGCCGGGGCAGGATCTCCTGTCATCTC
ACCTTGCTCCTGCCGAGAAAGTATCCATCATGGCTGATGCAATGCGGCGGCTGCATACGCTTGATCCGGC
TACCTGCCCATTCGACCACCAAGCGAAACATCGCATCGAGCGAGCACGTACTCGGATGGAAGCCGGTCTT
GTCGATCAGGATGATCTGGACGAAGAGCATCAGGGGCTCGCGCCAGCCGAACTGTTCGCCAGGCTCAAGG
CGAGCATGCCCGACGGCGAGGATCTCGTCGTGACCCATGGCGATGCCTGCTTGCCGAATATCATGGTGGA
AAATGGCCGCTTTTCTGGATTCATCGACTGTGGCCGGCTGGGTGTGGCGGACCGCTATCAGGACATAGCG
TTGGCTACCCGTGATATTGCTGAAGAGCTTGGCGGCGAATGGGCTGACCGCTTCCTCGTGCTTTACGGTA
TCGCCGCTCCCGATTCGCAGCGCATCGCCTTCTATCGCCTTCTTGACGAGTTCTTCTGAGCGGGACTCTG
GGGTTCGAAATGACCGACCAAGCGACGCCCAACCTGCCATCACGAGATTTCGATTCCACCGCCGCCTTCT
ATGAAAGGTTGGGCTTCGGAATCGTTTTCCGGGACGCCGGCTGGATGATCCTCCAGCGCGGGGATCTCAT
GCTGGAGTTCTTCGCCCACCCTAGGGGGAGGCTAACTGAAACACGGAAGGAGACAATACCGGAAGGAACC
CGCGCTATGACGGCAATAAAAAGACAGAATAAAACGCACGGTGTTGGGTCGTTTGTTCATAAACGCGGGG
TTCGGTCCCAGGGCTGGCACTCTGTCGATACCCCACCGAGACCCCATTGGGGCCAATACGCCCGCGTTTC
TTCCTTTTCCCCACCCCACCCCCCAAGTTCGGGTGAAGGCCCAGGGCTCGCAGCCAACGTCGGGGCGGCA
GGCCCTGCCATAGCCTCAGGTTACTCATATATACTTTAGATTGATTTAAAACTTCATTTTTAATTTAAAA
GGATCTAGGTGAAGATCCTTTTTGATAATCTCATGACCAAAATCCCTTAACGTGAGTTTTCGTTCCACTG
AGCGTCAGACCCCGTAGAAAAGATCAAAGGATCTTCTTGAGATCCTTTTTTTCTGCGCGTAATCTGCTGC
TTGCAAACAAAAAAACCACCGCTACCAGCGGTGGTTTGTTTGCCGGATCAAGAGCTACCAACTCTTTTTC
CGAAGGTAACTGGCTTCAGCAGAGCGCAGATACCAAATACTGTTCTTCTAGTGTAGCCGTAGTTAGGCCA
CCACTTCAAGAACTCTGTAGCACCGCCTACATACCTCGCTCTGCTAATCCTGTTACCAGTGGCTGCTGCC
AGTGGCGATAAGTCGTGTCTTACCGGGTTGGACTCAAGACGATAGTTACCGGATAAGGCGCAGCGGTCGG
GCTGAACGGGGGGTTCGTGCACACAGCCCAGCTTGGAGCGAACGACCTACACCGAACTGAGATACCTACA
GCGTGAGCTATGAGAAAGCGCCACGCTTCCCGAAGGGAGAAAGGCGGACAGGTATCCGGTAAGCGGCAGG
GTCGGAACAGGAGAGCGCACGAGGGAGCTTCCAGGGGGAAACGCCTGGTATCTTTATAGTCCTGTCGGGT
TTCGCCACCTCTGACTTGAGCGTCGATTTTTGTGATGCTCGTCAGGGGGGCGGAGCCTATGGAAAAACGC
CAGCAACGCGGCCTTTTTACGGTTCCTGGCCTTTTGCTGGCCTTTTGCTCACATGTTCTTTCCTGCGTTA
TCCCCTGATTCTGTGGATAACCGTATTACCGCCATGCATTAGTTATTAATAGTAATCAATTACGGGGTCA
TTAGTTCATAGCCCATATATGGAGTTCCGCGTTACATAACTTACGGTAAATGGCCCGCCTGGCTGACCGC
CCAACGACCCCCGCCCATTGACGTCAATAATGACGTATGTTCCCATAGTAACGCCAATAGGGACTTTCCA
TTGACGTCAATGGGTGGAGTATTTACGGTAAACTGCCCACTTGGCAGTACATCAAGTGTATCATATGCCA
AGTACGCCCCCTATTGACGTCAATGACGGTAAATGGCCCGCCTGGCATTATGCCCAGTACATGACCTTAT
GGGACTTTCCTACTTGGCAGTACATCTACGTATTAGTCATCGCTATTACCATGGTGATGCGGTTTTGGCA
GTACATCAATGGGCGTGGATAGCGGTTTGACTCACGGGGATTTCCAAGTCTCCACCCCATTGACGTCAAT
GGGAGTTTGTTTTGGCACCAAAATCAACGGGACTTTCCAAAATGTCGTAACAACTCCGCCCCATTGACGC
AAATGGGCGGTAGGCGTGTACGGTGGGAGGTCTATATAAGCAGAGCTGGTTTAGTGAACCGTCAGATCCG
CTAGCGCTACCGGTCGCCACC
Features (pLannotate 1.2.2; 15 found; start..end, strand, type, name):
      1..717     +  CDS            YPet: YPet is a basic (constitutively fluorescent) yellow fluorescent protein published in 2005, derived from Aequorea victoria. It has moderate acid sensitivity.
    718..738     +  misc_feature   MCS (fragment): multiple cloning site
    739..1863    +  CDS            ACTB: ACTB_BOVIN - Experimental evidence at protein level: Swiss-Prot protein existence level 1. Actin is a highly conserved protein that polymerizes to produce filaments that form cross-linked networks in the cytoplasm of cells. Actin exists in both monomeric (G-actin) and polymeric (F-actin) forms, both forms playing key functions, such as cell motility and contraction. In addition to their role in the cytoplasmic cytoskeleton, G- and F-actin also localize in the nucleus, and regulate gene transcription and motility and repair of damaged DNA. From Bos taurus (Bovine).
   1889..1973    +  CDS            large T antigen (fragment): large T antigen from SV40 (simian virus 40)
   1996..2117    +  polyA_signal   SV40 poly(A) signal: SV40 polyadenylation signal
   2151..2579    -  rep_origin     f1 ori (sequence partly withheld): f1 bacteriophage origin of replication; arrow indicates direction of (+) strand synthesis
   2606..2710    +  promoter       AmpR promoter: bla
   2712..3069    +  promoter       SV40 promoter: SV40 enhancer and early promoter
   3104..3898    +  CDS            NeoR/KanR: aminoglycoside phosphotransferase from Tn5; aph(3')-II (or nptII); confers resistance to neomycin, kanamycin, and G418 (Geneticin®)
   3919..4071    +  CDS            ble (fragment): BLE_KLEPN - Experimental evidence at protein level: Swiss-Prot protein existence level 1. Binding protein with a strong affinity to the bleomycin family of antibiotics. Binds to CL990; an antimitotic-antibiotic compound. From Klebsiella pneumoniae.
   4130..4177    +  polyA_signal   HSV TK poly(A) signal: herpes simplex virus thymidine kinase polyadenylation signal (Cole and Stacy, 1985)
   4268..4284    -  polyA_signal   bGH poly(A) signal (fragment): bovine growth hormone polyadenylation signal
   4506..5094    +  rep_origin     ori: high-copy-number ColE1/pMB1/pBR322/pUC origin of replication
   5269..5572    +  enhancer       CMV enhancer: human cytomegalovirus immediate early enhancer
   5573..5776    +  promoter       CMV promoter: human cytomegalovirus (CMV) immediate early promoter
