[The description below was written by a language model from this plasmid's Addgene catalogue record and pLannotate feature annotations shown in this document.]
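Description:
YPet-Actin-7 is a mammalian expression plasmid that produces human beta-actin (ACTB) fused at its N-terminus to the yellow fluorescent protein YPet, an Aequorea victoria-derived variant with excitation near 513 nm and emission near 527 nm. The sequenced record is about 5.8 kb and has the layout of a C1-type fluorescent protein vector. The CMV immediate-early enhancer and promoter drive a single open reading frame in which YPet comes first, followed by a short remnant of the multiple cloning site that acts as a linker (the "7" in the name probably refers to the linker length, though the record does not say so), and then the actin coding sequence. The transcript ends at an SV40 polyadenylation signal. The automated annotation matched the actin CDS to the bovine protein. This reflects how highly conserved beta-actin is, and the catalogue entry lists the insert as human.

The plasmid is propagated in E. coli from a high-copy ColE1/pUC-type origin, and an f1 origin is also present. One NeoR/KanR gene (Tn5 aminoglycoside phosphotransferase) provides selection in both hosts. A bacterial bla-type promoter expresses it for kanamycin resistance in bacteria, and the SV40 early promoter, paired with an HSV TK polyadenylation signal, expresses it in mammalian cells so that stable lines can be selected with G418. The short large T antigen, ble and bGH poly(A) fragments in the feature table look like backbone remnants or partial annotation matches, not functional elements.

The stated purpose is actin localization. After transfection, the fusion protein is expected to incorporate into actin filaments, allowing the actin cytoskeleton to be visualised by fluorescence microscopy in the yellow channel.
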