Addgene plasmid #56628: YPet-Actin-7
Purpose: Localization: Actin, Excitation: 513, Emission: 527
Depositing lab: Michael Davidson. Depositing organization: Florida State University, Tallahassee.
Backbone
  Vector backbone: YPet
  Backbone size w/o insert (bp): 4750
  Vector type: Mammalian Expression
  Selectable markers: Neomycin (select with G418)
Growth in bacteria
  Bacterial resistance: Kanamycin, 50 μg/mL
  Growth temperature: 37°C
  Growth strain: DH5alpha
  Copy number: High Copy
Gene/Insert
  Gene/Insert name: Actin (alt name: NM_001101.3)
  Species: H. sapiens (human)
  Entrez Gene: ACTB (a.k.a. BKRNS, BNS, BRWS1, CSMH, DDS1, PS1TP5BP1, THC8)
  Promoter: CMV
  Tag / fusion protein: YPet (N terminal on backbone)
  Cloning method: Unknown
  Sequencing primers: 5′ CMV-F; 3′ SV40pA-R
Terms and licenses: Academic/Nonprofit Terms; Industry Terms
Depositor comments: . Excitation = 513; Emission = 527
How to cite: YPet-Actin-7 was a gift from Michael Davidson (Addgene plasmid # 56628 ; http://n2t.net/addgene:56628 ; RRID:Addgene_56628)
