>Addgene plasmid #56628 | YPet-Actin-7 | depositor partial sequence | sequence record 87516 | insert sequence
CGTCAGATCCGCTAGCGCTACCGGTCGCCACCATGGTGAGCAAAGGCGAAGAGCTGTTCACCGGCGTGGT
GCCCATCCTGGTGGAGCTGGACGGCGACGTGAACGGCCACAAGTTCAGCGTGAGCGGCGAGGGCGAGGGC
GACGCCACCTACGGCAAGCTGACCCTGAAGCTGCTGTGCACCACCGGCAAGCTGCCCGTGCCCTGGCCCA
CCCTGGTGACCACCCTGGGCTACGGCGTGCAGTGCTTCGCCCGGTACCCCGACCACATGAAGCAGCACGA
CTTCTTCAAGAGCGCCATGCCCGAGGGCTACGTGCAGGAGCGGACCATCTTCTTCAAGGACGACGGCAAC
TACAAGACCCGGGCCGAGGTGAAGTTCGAGGGCGACACCCTGGTGAACCGGATCGAGCTGAAGGGCATCG
ACTTCAAGGAGGACGGCAACATCCTGGGCCACAAGCTGGAGTACAACTACAACAGCCACAACGTGTACAT
CACCGCCGACAAGCAGAAGAACGGCATCAAGGCCAACTTCAAGATCCGGCACAACATCGAGGACGGCGGC
GTGCAGCTGGCCGACCACTACCAGCAGAACACCCCCATCGGCGACGGCCCCGTGCTGCTGCCCGACAACC
ACTACCTGAGCTACCAGAGCGCCCTGTTCAAGGACCCCAACGAGAAGCGGGACCACATGGTGCTGCTGGA
GTTCCTGACCGCCGCCGGCATCACCGAGGGCATGAACGAGCTCTATAAGTCCGGACTCAGATCTCGAGCT
ATGGATGATGATATCGCCGCGCTCGTCGTCGACAACGGCTCCGGCATGTGCAAGGCCGGCTTCGCGGGCG
ACGATGCCCCCCGGGCCGTCTTCCCCTCCATCGTGGGGCGCCCCAGGCACCAGGGCGTGATGGTGGGCAT
GGGTCAGAAGGATTCCTATGTGGGCGACGAGGCCCAGAGCAAGAGAGGCATCCTCACCCTGAAGTACCCC
ATC
