>Addgene plasmid #56628 | YPet-Actin-7 | depositor partial sequence | sequence record 87517 | insert sequence 2
GAGCACGGCATCGTCACCAACTGGGACGACATGGAGAAAATCTGGCACCACACCTTCTACAATGAGCTGC
GTGTGGCTCCCGAGGAGCACCCCGTGCTGCTGACCGAGGCCCCCCTGAACCCCAAGGCCAACCGCGAGAA
GATGACCCAGATCATGTTTGAGACCTTCAACACCCCAGCCATGTACGTTGCTATCCAGGCTGTGCTATCC
CTGTACGCCTCTGGCCGTACCACTGGCATCGTGATGGACTCCGGTGACGGGGTCACCCACACTGTGCCCA
TCTACGAGGGGTATGCCCTCCCCCATGCCATCCTGCGTCTGGACCTGGCTGGCCGGGACCTGACTGACTA
CCTCATGAAGATCCTCACCGAGCGCGGCTACAGCTTCACCACCACGGCCGAGCGGGAAATCGTGCGTGAC
ATTAAGGAGAAGCTGTGCTACGTCGCCCTGGACTTCGAGCAAGAGATGGCCACGGCTGCTTCCAGCTCCT
CCCTGGAGAAGAGCTACGAGCTGCCTGACGGCCAGGTCATCACCATTGGCAATGAGCGGTTCCGCTGCCC
TGAGGCACTCTTCCAGCCTTCCTTCCTGGGCATGGAGTCCTGTGGCATCCACGAAACTACCTTCAACTCC
ATCATGAAGTGTGACGTGGACATCCGCAAAGACCTGTACGCCAACACAGTGCTGTCTGGCGGCACCACCA
TGTACCCTGGCATTGCCGACAGGATGCAGAAGGAGATCACTGCCCTGGCACCCAGCACAATGAAGATCAA
GATCATTGCTCCTCCTGAGCGCAAGTACTCCGTGTGGATCGGCGGCTCCATCCTGGCCTCGCTGTCCACC
TTCCAGCAGATGTGGATCAGCAAGCAGGAGTATGACGAGTCCGGCCCCTCCATCGTCCACCGCAAATGCT
TCTAGGGATCCACCGGATCTAGATAACTGATCATAATCAGCCATACCACATT
